>Addgene plasmid #142749 | TFORF1190 | addgene full sequence | sequence record 395822 | Addgene NGS Result
TTAATGTAGTCTTATGCAATACTCTTGTAGTCTTGCAACATGGTAACGATGAGTTAGCAACATGCCTTAC
AAGGAGAGAAAAAGCACCGTGCATGCCGATTGGTGGAAGTAAGGTGGTACGATCGTGCCTTATTAGGAAG
GCAACAGACGGGTCTGACATGGATTGGACGAACCACTGAATTGCCGCATTGCAGAGATATTGTATTTAAG
TGCCTAGCTCGATACATAAACGGGTCTCTCTGGTTAGACCAGATCTGAGCCTGGGAGCTCTCTGGCTAAC
TAGGGAACCCACTGCTTAAGCCTCAATAAAGCTTGCCTTGAGTGCTTCAAGTAGTGTGTGCCCGTCTGTT
GTGTGACTCTGGTAACTAGAGATCCCTCAGACCCTTTTAGTCAGTGTGGAAAATCTCTAGCAGTGGCGCC
CGAACAGGGACTTGAAAGCGAAAGGGAAACCAGAGGAGCTCTCTCGACGCAGGACTCGGCTTGCTGAAGC
GCGCACGGCAAGAGGCGAGGGGCGGCGACTGGTGAGTACGCCAAAAATTTTGACTAGCGGAGGCTAGAAG
GAGAGAGATGGGTGCGAGAGCGTCAGTATTAAGCGGGGGAGAATTAGATCGCGATGGGAAAAAATTCGGT
TAAGGCCAGGGGGAAAGAAAAAATATAAATTAAAACATATAGTATGGGCAAGCAGGGAGCTAGAACGATT
CGCAGTTAATCCTGGCCTGTTAGAAACATCAGAAGGCTGTAGACAAATACTGGGACAGCTACAACCATCC
CTTCAGACAGGATCAGAAGAACTTAGATCATTATATAATACAGTAGCAACCCTCTATTGTGTGCATCAAA
GGATAGAGATAAAAGACACCAAGGAAGCTTTAGACAAGATAGAGGAAGAGCAAAACAAAAGTAAGACCAC
CGCACAGCAAGCGGCCGCTGATCTTCAGACCTGGAGGAGGAGATATGAGGGACAATTGGAGAAGTGAATT
ATATAAATATAAAGTAGTAAAAATTGAACCATTAGGAGTAGCACCCACCAAGGCAAAGAGAAGAGTGGTG
CAGAGAGAAAAAAGAGCAGTGGGAATAGGAGCTTTGTTCCTTGGGTTCTTGGGAGCAGCAGGAAGCACTA
TGGGCGCAGCGTCAATGACGCTGACGGTACAGGCCAGACAATTATTGTCTGGTATAGTGCAGCAGCAGAA
CAATTTGCTGAGGGCTATTGAGGCGCAACAGCATCTGTTGCAACTCACAGTCTGGGGCATCAAGCAGCTC
CAGGCAAGAATCCTGGCTGTGGAAAGATACCTAAAGGATCAACAGCTCCTGGGGATTTGGGGTTGCTCTG
GAAAACTCATTTGCACCACTGCTGTGCCTTGGAATGCTAGTTGGAGTAATAAATCTCTGGAACAGATTTG
GAATCACACGACCTGGATGGAGTGGGACAGAGAAATTAACAATTACACAAGCTTAATACACTCCTTAATT
GAAGAATCGCAAAACCAGCAAGAAAAGAATGAACAAGAATTATTGGAATTAGATAAATGGGCAAGTTTGT
GGAATTGGTTTAACATAACAAATTGGCTGTGGTATATAAAATTATTCATAATGATAGTAGGAGGCTTGGT
AGGTTTAAGAATAGTTTTTGCTGTACTTTCTATAGTGAATAGAGTTAGGCAGGGATATTCACCATTATCG
TTTCAGACCCACCTCCCAACCCCGAGGGGACCCATGCATTGCATCTCAATTAGTCAGCAACCAGGTGTGG
AAAGTCCCCAGGCTCCCCAGCAGGCAGAAGTATGCAAAGCATGCGTCTCAATTAGTCAGCAACCATAGTC
CCGCCCCTAACTCCGCCCATCCCGCCCCTAACTCCGCCCAGTTCCGCCCATTCTCCGCCCCATGGCTGAC
TAATTTTTTTTATTTATGCAGAGGCCGAGGCCGCCTCGGCCTCTGAGCTATTCCAGAAGTAGTGAGGAGG
CTTTTTTGGAGGCCTAGGCTTTTGCAAAAAGCTTTCTAGAGGTACCACCGGAGCTTACCATGACCGAGTA
CAAGCCCACGGTGCGCCTCGCCACCCGCGACGACGTCCCCAGGGCCGTACGCACCCTCGCCGCCGCGTTC
GCCGACTACCCCGCCACGCGCCACACCGTCGATCCGGACCGCCACATCGAGCGGGTCACCGAGCTGCAAG
AACTCTTCCTCACGCGCGTCGGGCTCGACATCGGCAAGGTGTGGGTCGCGGACGACGGCGCCGCCGTGGC
GGTCTGGACCACGCCGGAGAGCGTCGAAGCGGGGGCGGTGTTCGCCGAGATCGGCCCGCGCATGGCCGAG
TTGAGCGGTTCCCGGCTGGCCGCGCAGCAACAGATGGAAGGCCTCCTGGCGCCGCACCGGCCCAAGGAGC
CCGCGTGGTTCCTGGCCACCGTCGGCGTCTCGCCCGACCACCAGGGCAAGGGTCTGGGCAGCGCCGTCGT
GCTCCCCGGAGTGGAGGCGGCCGAGCGCGCCGGGGTGCCCGCCTTCCTGGAGACCTCCGCGCCCCGCAAC
CTCCCCTTCTACGAGCGGCTCGGCTTCACCGTCACCGCCGACGTCGAGGTGCCCGAAGGACCGCGCACCT
GGTGCATGACCCGCAAGCCCGGTGCCAGTTAACGAATTCTAGATCTTGAGACAAATGGCAGTATTCATCC
ACAATTTTAAAAGAAAAGGGGGGATTGGGGGGTACAGTGCAGGGGAAAGAATAGTAGACATAATAGCAAC
AGACATACAAACTAAAGAATTACAAAAACAAATTACAAAAATTCAAAATTTTCGGGTTTATTACAGGGAC
AGCAGAGATCCACTTTGGCGCCGGCTCGAGGCCTGCAGGTGCAAAGATGGATAAAGTTTTAAACAGAGAG
GAATCTTTGCAGCTAATGGACCTTCTAGGTCTTGAAAGGAGTGGGAATTGGCTCCGGTGCCCGTCAGTGG
GCAGAGCGCACATCGCCCACAGTCCCCGAGAAGTTGGGGGGAGGGGTCGGCAATTGAACCGGTGCCTAGA
GAAGGTGGCGCGGGGTAAACTGGGAAAGTGATGTCGTGTACTGGCTCCGCCTTTTTCCCGAGGGTGGGGG
AGAACCGTATATAAGTGCAGTAGTCGCCGTGAACGTTCTTTTTCGCAACGGGTTTGCCGCCAGAACACAG
GTAAGTGCCGTGTGTGGTTCCCGCGGGCCTGGCCTCTTTACGGGTTATGGCCCTTGCGTGCCTTGAATTA
CTTCCACCTGGCTGCAGTACGTGATTCTTGATCCCGAGCTTCGGGTTGGAAGTGGGTGGGAGAGTTCGAG
GCCTTGCGCTTAAGGAGCCCCTTCGCCTCGTGCTTGAGTTGAGGCCTGGCCTGGGCGCTGGGGCCGCCGC
GTGCGAATCTGGTGGCACCTTCGCGCCTGTCTCGCTGCTTTCGATAAGTCTCTAGCCATTTAAAATTTTT
GATGACCTGCTGCGACGCTTTTTTTCTGGCAAGATAGTCTTGTAAATGCGGGCCAAGATCTGCACACTGG
TATTTCGGTTTTTGGGGCCGCGGGCGGCGACGGGGCCCGTGCGTCCCAGCGCACATGTTCGGCGAGGCGG
GGCCTGCGAGCGCGGCCACCGAGAATCGGACGGGGGTAGTCTCAAGCTGGCCGGCCTGCTCTGGTGCCTG
GCCTCGCGCCGCCGTGTATCGCCCCGCCCTGGGCGGCAAGGCTGGCCCGGTCGGCACCAGTTGCGTGAGC
GGAAAGATGGCCGCTTCCCGGCCCTGCTGCAGGGAGCTCAAAATGGAGGACGCGGCGCTCGGGAGAGCGG
GCGGGTGAGTCACCCACACAAAGGAAAAGGGCCTTTCCGTCCTCAGCCGTCGCTTCATGTGACTCCACGG
AGTACCGGGCGCCGTCCAGGCACCTCGATTAGTTCTCGAGCTTTTGGAGTACGTCGTCTTTAGGTTGGGG
GGAGGGGTTTTATGCGATGGAGTTTCCCCACACTGAGTGGGTGGAGACTGAAGTTAGGCCAGCTTGGCAC
TTGATGTAATTCTCCTTGGAATTTGCCCTTTTTGAGTTTGGATCTTGGTTCATTCTCAAGCCTCAGACAG
TGGTTCAAAGTTTTTTTCTTCCATTTCAGGTGTCGTGAGGCTAGCACCGCCACCATGTTTCCAGTATTGG
AACCCCACCAAGTAGGACTGATCAGGTCTTACAATTCTAAAACCATGACCTGTTTTCAGGAATTAGTGAC
ATTCAGGGATGTGGCCATAGACTTCTCTCGGCAGGAGTGGGAATACCTGGACCCTAATCAGAGGGACTTA
TACAGGGATGTGATGTTGGAGAACTATAGAAACCTGGTATCACTGGGAGGACATTCCATTTCTAAACCAG
TTGTGGTTGATTTACTGGAGCGAGGAAAAGAGCCCTGGATGATTTTGAGGGAAGAAACACAGTTCACAGA
TTTGGATTTACAGTGTGAGATAATCAGCTACATAGAAGTACCCACTTATGAAACAGATATATCCTCTACA
CAACTTCAGAGCATATATAAGAGAGAGAAACTCTATGAATGTAAGAAATGTCAGAAGAAATTTAGTAGTG
GTTATCAACTTATTCTACATCACAGGTTTCATGTCATTGAGAGACCCTATGAATGCAAAGAGTGTGGGAA
GAACTTTCGTAGTGGCTATCAACTTACTCTACATCAAAGATTTCATACTGGTGAGAAACCCTATGAATGT
ACAGAATGTGGGAAGAACTTTAGAAGTGGTTATCAGCTGACTGTGCATCAGAGATTTCATACTGGTGAGA
AAACCTATGAATGTAGGCAGTGTGGGAAGGCCTTTATATATGCCTCACACATTGTTCAACATGAGAGAAT
TCACACTGGTGGGAAGCCGTATGAATGTCAGGAGTGTGGGAGGGCCTTTAGTCAAGGTGGACATCTTAGA
ATTCATCAGAGAGTTCATACTGGCGAAAAACCATATAAATGTAAGGAATGTGGGAAGACTTTTAGTAGGC
GCTCAAATCTTGTTGAACATGGGCAGTTTCATACTGATGAGAAGCCATACATATGTGAGAAATGTGGAAA
GGCCTTTAGAAGAGGTCACCAGCTTACTGTACATCAGAGAGTTCACACTGGTAAAAAGCCATATGAGTGT
AAAGAATGTGGGAAGGGCTATACCACTGCCTCATACTTTCTTCTACATCAGAGAATTCATAAAGGTGGAA
AACCCTATGAATGTAAGGAGTGTAAGAAAACCTTTACTTTGTATAGAAATCTTACTCGGCATCAGAATAT
TCATACTGGTGAGAAACTTTTTGAATGCAAGCAATGTGGGAAGACCTATACTACTGGTTCAAAACTCTTT
CAACATCAGAAAACTCATACTGGCGAGAAACCCTATGAATGCAAGGAATGCGGAAAGGCCTTTAGCTTGT
ATGGCTACCTTAAACAACATCAGAAAATTCATACTGGCATGAAACACTTTGAATGTAAGGAGTGTAAAAA
AACCTTTACTTTGTATAGAAATCTTACTCGACATCAGAATATTCACACTGGTAAGAAACTTTTTGAATGT
CAGGAATGTGGGAAGGCCTATAGTACTGGCTCAAACCTTATTCAACATCGGAAAACTCATACTGGTGAGA
AACCCTATAAATGTAAGGAATGTGGCAAGACCTTTAGCTTGCATGGATATCTTAATCAACATCAGAAAAT
TCATACTGGTATGAAACCCTATGAATGTAAGGTATGTAGAAAAACCTTTACTTTCTATAGAAATCTTACT
CTACATCAAAGTATTCATACTGATGAGAAACCTTTTGAATGTAAGGAATGTGGGAAGACCTTTAGACGTA
GTTCACACCTTACTGCACATCAGAGCATTCATGCTGATAAAAAACCCTATGAATGTAAAGAATGTGGAAA
GGCCTTTAAAATGTATGGCTACCTTACCCAACATCAGAAAATTCATACTGGTGGAAAACCTTATGAATGT
AAAGAATGTGGGAAGGCCTTCAGTCGTGCTTCAAACCTTGTTCAACATGAGAGAATTCATACTGGTGAGA
AACCCTATGTGTGTAAGCAGTGTGGGAAAACCTTCAGATATGGTTCAGCCCTTAAAGCCCATCAGAGAAT
TCATAGGAGCATAAAAGTGTAGTAATGAACTAGTCCGTAACTTGAAAGTATTTCGATTTCTTGGCTTTAT
ATATCTTGTGGAAAGGACGAAGGTAGTATGTCTTGGCGCGACGCACGCGTTAAGTCGACAATCAACCTCT
GGATTACAAAATTTGTGAAAGATTGACTGGTATTCTTAACTATGTTGCTCCTTTTACGCTATGTGGATAC
GCTGCTTTAATGCCTTTGTATCATGCTATTGCTTCCCGTATGGCTTTCATTTTCTCCTCCTTGTATAAAT
CCTGGTTGCTGTCTCTTTATGAGGAGTTGTGGCCCGTTGTCAGGCAACGTGGCGTGGTGTGCACTGTGTT
TGCTGACGCAACCCCCACTGGTTGGGGCATTGCCACCACCTGTCAGCTCCTTTCCGGGACTTTCGCTTTC
CCCCTCCCTATTGCCACGGCGGAACTCATCGCCGCCTGCCTTGCCCGCTGCTGGACAGGGGCTCGGCTGT
TGGGCACTGACAATTCCGTGGTGTTGTCGGGGAAATCATCGTCCTTTCCTTGGCTGCTCGCCTGTGTTGC
CACCTGGATTCTGCGCGGGACGTCCTTCTGCTACGTCCCTTCGGCCCTCAATCCAGCGGACCTTCCTTCC
CGCGGCCTGCTGCCGGCTCTGCGGCCTCTTCCGCGTCTTCGCCTTCGCCCTCAGACGAGTCGGATCTCCC
TTTGGGCCGCCTCCCCGCGTCGACTTTAAGACCAATGACTTACAAGGCAGCTGTAGATCTTAGCCACTTT
TTAAAAGAAAAGGGGGGACTGGAAGGGCTAATTCACTCCCAACGAAGACAAGATCTGCTTTTTGCTTGTA
CTGGGTCTCTCTGGTTAGACCAGATCTGAGCCTGGGAGCTCTCTGGCTAACTAGGGAACCCACTGCTTAA
GCCTCAATAAAGCTTGCCTTGAGTGCTTCAAGTAGTGTGTGCCCGTCTGTTGTGTGACTCTGGTAACTAG
AGATCCCTCAGACCCTTTTAGTCAGTGTGGAAAATCTCTAGCAGTACGTATAGTAGTTCATGTCATCTTA
TTATTCAGTATTTATAACTTGCAAAGAAATGAATATCAGAGAGTGAGAGGAACTTGTTTATTGCAGCTTA
TAATGGTTACAAATAAAGCAATAGCATCACAAATTTCACAAATAAAGCATTTTTTTCACTGCATTCTAGT
TGTGGTTTGTCCAAACTCATCAATGTATCTTATCATGTCTGGCTCTAGCTATCCCGCCCCTAACTCCGCC
CATCCCGCCCCTAACTCCGCCCAGTTCCGCCCATTCTCCGCCCCATGGCTGACTAATTTTTTTTATTTAT
GCAGAGGCCGAGGCCGCCTCGGCCTCTGAGCTATTCCAGAAGTAGTGAGGAGGCTTTTTTGGAGGCCTAG
GGACGTACCCAATTCGCCCTATAGTGAGTCGTATTACGCGCGCTCACTGGCCGTCGTTTTACAACGTCGT
GACTGGGAAAACCCTGGCGTTACCCAACTTAATCGCCTTGCAGCACATCCCCCTTTCGCCAGCTGGCGTA
ATAGCGAAGAGGCCCGCACCGATCGCCCTTCCCAACAGTTGCGCAGCCTGAATGGCGAATGGG
[124 nt withheld, positions 7694-7817]
C
[91 nt withheld, positions 7819-7909]
A
[49 nt withheld, positions 7911-7959]
CCTTTGACGTTGGAGTCCACGTTCTTT
[37 nt withheld, positions 7987-8023]
ACCCTATCTCGGTCTATTCTTTTGATTTATAAGGGATTTTGCCGATTTCGGCCTATTGGTTAAAAAATGA
GCTGATTTAACAAAAATTTAACGCGAATTTTAACAAAATATTAACGCTTACAATTTAGGTGGCACTTTTC
GGGGAAATGTGCGCGGAACCCCTATTTGTTTATTTTTCTAAATACATTCAAATATGTATCCGCTCATGAG
ACAATAACCCTGATAAATGCTTCAATAATATTGAAAAAGGAAGAGTATGAGTATTCAACATTTCCGTGTC
GCCCTTATTCCCTTTTTTGCGGCATTTTGCCTTCCTGTTTTTGCTCACCCAGAAACGCTGGTGAAAGTAA
AAGATGCTGAAGATCAGTTGGGTGCACGAGTGGGTTACATCGAACTGGATCTCAACAGCGGTAAGATCCT
TGAGAGTTTTCGCCCCGAAGAACGTTTTCCAATGATGAGCACTTTTAAAGTTCTGCTATGTGGCGCGGTA
TTATCCCGTATTGACGCCGGGCAAGAGCAACTCGGTCGCCGCATACACTATTCTCAGAATGACTTGGTTG
AGTACTCACCAGTCACAGAAAAGCATCTTACGGATGGCATGACAGTAAGAGAATTATGCAGTGCTGCCAT
AACCATGAGTGATAACACTGCGGCCAACTTACTTCTGACAACGATCGGAGGACCGAAGGAGCTAACCGCT
TTTTTGCACAACATGGGGGATCATGTAACTCGCCTTGATCGTTGGGAACCGGAGCTGAATGAAGCCATAC
CAAACGACGAGCGTGACACCACGATGCCTGTAGCAATGGCAACAACGTTGCGCAAACTATTAACTGGCGA
ACTACTTACTCTAGCTTCCCGGCAACAATTAATAGACTGGATGGAGGCGGATAAAGTTGCAGGACCACTT
CTGCGCTCGGCCCTTCCGGCTGGCTGGTTTATTGCTGATAAATCTGGAGCCGGTGAGCGTGGGTCTCGCG
GTATCATTGCAGCACTGGGGCCAGATGGTAAGCCCTCCCGTATCGTAGTTATCTACACGACGGGGAGTCA
GGCAACTATGGATGAACGAAATAGACAGATCGCTGAGATAGGTGCCTCACTGATTAAGCATTGGTAACTG
TCAGACCAAGTTTACTCATATATACTTTAGATTGATTTAAAACTTCATTTTTAATTTAAAAGGATCTAGG
TGAAGATCCTTTTTGATAATCTCATGACCAAAATCCCTTAACGTGAGTTTTCGTTCCACTGAGCGTCAGA
CCCCGTAGAAAAGATCAAAGGATCTTCTTGAGATCCTTTTTTTCTGCGCGTAATCTGCTGCTTGCAAACA
AAAAAACCACCGCTACCAGCGGTGGTTTGTTTGCCGGATCAAGAGCTACCAACTCTTTTTCCGAAGGTAA
CTGGCTTCAGCAGAGCGCAGATACCAAATACTGTTCTTCTAGTGTAGCCGTAGTTAGGCCACCACTTCAA
GAACTCTGTAGCACCGCCTACATACCTCGCTCTGCTAATCCTGTTACCAGTGGCTGCTGCCAGTGGCGAT
AAGTCGTGTCTTACCGGGTTGGACTCAAGACGATAGTTACCGGATAAGGCGCAGCGGTCGGGCTGAACGG
GGGGTTCGTGCACACAGCCCAGCTTGGAGCGAACGACCTACACCGAACTGAGATACCTACAGCGTGAGCT
ATGAGAAAGCGCCACGCTTCCCGAAGGGAGAAAGGCGGACAGGTATCCGGTAAGCGGCAGGGTCGGAACA
GGAGAGCGCACGAGGGAGCTTCCAGGGGGAAACGCCTGGTATCTTTATAGTCCTGTCGGGTTTCGCCACC
TCTGACTTGAGCGTCGATTTTTGTGATGCTCGTCAGGGGGGCGGAGCCTATGGAAAAACGCCAGCAACGC
GGCCTTTTTACGGTTCCTGGCCTTTTGCTGGCCTTTTGCTCACATGTTCTTTCCTGCGTTATCCCCTGAT
TCTGTGGATAACCGTATTACCGCCTTTGAGTGAGCTGATACCGCTCGCCGCAGCCGAACGACCGAGCGCA
GCGAGTCAGTGAGCGAGGAAGCGGAAGAGCGCCCAATACGCAAACCGCCTCTCCCCGCGCGTTGGCCGAT
TCATTAATGCAGCTGGCACGACAGGTTTCCCGACTGGAAAGCGGGCAGTGAGCGCAACGCAATTAATGTG
AGTTAGCTCACTCATTAGGCACCCCAGGCTTTACACTTTATGCTTCCGGCTCGTATGTTGTGTGGAATTG
TGAGCGGATAACAATTTCACACAGGAAACAGCTATGACCATGATTACGCCAAGCGCGCAATTAACCCTCA
CTAAAGGGAACAAAAGCTGGAGCTGCAAGC
Features (pLannotate 1.2.2; 31 found; start..end, strand, type, name):
      5..231     +  promoter       RSV promoter: Rous sarcoma virus enhancer/promoter
    232..412     +  LTR            5' LTR (truncated): truncated 5' long terminal repeat (LTR) from HIV-1
    459..584     +  misc_feature   HIV-1 Ψ: packaging signal of human immunodeficiency virus type 1
    568..931     +  CDS            HIV-1 gag (fragment): gag protein from human immunodeficiency virus 1; gag
   1077..1310    +  misc_feature   RRE: The Rev response element (RRE) of HIV-1 allows for Rev-dependent mRNA export from the nucleus to the cytoplasm.
   1687..1713    +  CDS            Rev (fragment): human immunodeficiency virus 1 (HIV-1) Rev protein; rev; enhances nuclear export of unspliced and incompletely spliced viral mRNAs
   1720..1743    +  promoter       SV40 promoter (fragment): SV40 early promoter
   1744..1815    +  promoter       SV40 promoter (fragment): SV40 enhancer and early promoter
   1839..1974    +  rep_origin     SV40 ori: SV40 origin of replication
   2020..2616    +  CDS            PuroR (fragment): puromycin N-acetyltransferase; pac from Streptomyces; confers resistance to puromycin
   2665..2782    +  misc_feature   cPPT/CTS: central polypurine tract and central termination sequence of HIV-1
   2847..2913    +  CDS            small t antigen (fragment): SV40 (simian virus 40) small t antigen
   2920..4098    +  promoter       EF-1α promoter: strong constitutive promoter for human elongation factor EF-1α
   4193..4399    +  CDS            ZNF720 (fragment): ZN720_HUMAN - Experimental evidence at protein level: Swiss-Prot protein existence level 1. From Homo sapiens (Human).
   6125..6178    +  promoter       U6 promoter (fragment): RNA polymerase III promoter for human U6 snRNA
   6220..6808    +  misc_feature   WPRE: woodchuck hepatitis virus posttranscriptional regulatory element
   6859..6878    +  misc_feature   cPPT/CTS (fragment): central polypurine tract and central termination sequence of HIV-1
   6880..7113    +  LTR            3' LTR (ΔU3): self-inactivating 3' long terminal repeat (LTR) from HIV-1
   7191..7312    +  polyA_signal   SV40 poly(A) signal: SV40 polyadenylation signal
   7352..7487    +  rep_origin     SV40 ori: SV40 origin of replication
   7508..7526    -  promoter       T7 promoter: promoter for bacteriophage T7 RNA polymerase
   7534..7689    +  CDS            lacZα (fragment): LacZα fragment of β-galactosidase; lacZ fragment
   7694..8122    +  rep_origin     f1 ori (sequence partly withheld): f1 bacteriophage origin of replication; arrow indicates direction of (+) strand synthesis
   8175..8279    +  promoter       AmpR promoter: bla
   8280..9140    +  CDS            AmpR: β-lactamase; bla; confers resistance to ampicillin, carbenicillin, and related antibiotics
   9311..9899    +  rep_origin     ori: high-copy-number ColE1/pMB1/pBR322/pUC origin of replication
  10082..10174   +  CDS            lacI (fragment): lac repressor; lacI; The lac repressor binds to the lac operator to inhibit transcription in E. coli. This inhibition can be relieved by adding lactose or isopropyl-β-D-thiogalactopyranoside (IPTG).
  10187..10208   +  protein_bind   CAP binding site: CAP binding activates transcription in the presence of cAMP. E. coli catabolite activator protein
  10223..10253   +  promoter       lac promoter: promoter for the E. coli lac operon
  10261..10277   +  protein_bind   lac operator: The lac repressor binds to the lac operator to inhibit transcription in E. coli. This inhibition can be relieved by adding lactose or isopropyl-β-D-thiogalactopyranoside (IPTG). lac repressor encoded by lacI
  10322..10340   +  promoter       T3 promoter: promoter for bacteriophage T3 RNA polymerase
