[The description below was written by a language model from this plasmid's Addgene catalogue record and pLannotate feature annotations shown in this document.]
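Description:
TFORF1190 is a lentiviral mammalian expression plasmid built on the pLX_TRC317 backbone. It carries the human zinc-finger transcription factor ZNF573 as an open reading frame of about 2.1 kb, in a total construct of 10,363 nt. It belongs to a large barcoded transcription factor ORF collection. In bacteria it is maintained through a high-copy ColE1/pUC-type origin with ampicillin resistance (AmpR). An f1 origin and remnants of a lac/lacZα cloning region flanked by T7 and T3 promoters are also present. The depositor notes that the plasmid can recombine, which is a known issue for LTR-containing vectors.

The viral portion follows a third-generation, self-inactivating design. An RSV promoter drives a truncated HIV-1 5' LTR, followed by the Ψ packaging signal, a gag fragment, the RRE for Rev-dependent export of genomic RNA, and a cPPT/CTS element. The cassette ends in a ΔU3 3' LTR and an SV40 polyadenylation signal. Within the proviral region, an SV40 promoter/origin segment precedes the puromycin N-acetyltransferase gene, allowing selection of transduced cells. A separate EF-1α promoter drives the ORF, and a WPRE downstream enhances transcript expression.

The automated annotation labels only a short stretch at the start of the insert, as a ZNF720 fragment. This probably reflects homology among related zinc-finger proteins, since the catalogue identifies the insert as ZNF573. The unique 24-bp barcode is not annotated in the feature table, so its position is not stated. The barcode allows the transcription factor to be identified in pooled overexpression screens, such as those for factors that direct cell differentiation.
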