Addgene plasmid #142749: TFORF1190
Purpose: Lentiviral vector for overexpressing transcription factor ORFs with unique 24-bp barcodes. Barcodes facilitate identification of transcription factors in pooled screens.
Depositing lab: Feng Zhang. Depositing organization: Broad Institute. Publication: A transcription factor atlas of directed differentiation. Joung J, Ma S, Tay T, Geiger-Schuller KR, Kirchgatterer PC, Verdine VK, Guo B, Arias-Garcia MA, Allen WE, Singh A, Kuksenko O, Abudayyeh OO, Gootenberg JS, Fu Z, Macrae RK, Buenrostro JD, Regev A, Zhang F. Cell. 2023 Jan 5;186(1):209-229.e26. doi: 10.1016/j.cell.2022.11.026. PubMed 36608654.
Backbone
  Vector backbone: pLX_TRC317
  Backbone manufacturer: Broad Institute Genetic Perturbation Platform
  Backbone size w/o insert (bp): 8264
  Vector type: Mammalian Expression, Lentiviral
  Selectable markers: Puromycin
Growth in bacteria
  Bacterial resistance: Ampicillin, 100 μg/mL
  Growth temperature: 37°C
  Growth strain: NEB Stable
  Copy number: High Copy
Gene/Insert
  Gene/Insert name: ZNF573
  Species: H. sapiens (human)
  Insert size (bp): 2099
  Entrez Gene: ZNF573 (a.k.a. FLJ30921)
  Promoter: EF1a
  Cloning method: Unknown
  Sequencing primers: 5′ GGGTGGAGACTGAAGTTAGGCCAG; 3′ CACATAGCGTAAAAGGAGCAACATAG
Terms and licenses: Academic/Nonprofit Terms; Industry Terms: Not Available to Industry
Depositor comments: NM_001172690,ENST00000590414,ENST00000536220 . The transcription factor ORF portion of this plasmid was synthesized by Genewiz. Please test multiple small colonies in case of plasmid recombination. To make this collection available in a timely manner, a portion of this collection was not fully sequenced by Addgene. If an Addgene verified full plasmid sequence is not available, please contact us prior to placing an order to request the full sequence.
How to cite: TFORF1190 was a gift from Feng Zhang (Addgene plasmid # 142749 ; http://n2t.net/addgene:142749 ; RRID:Addgene_142749)
