>Addgene plasmid #142749 | TFORF1190 | depositor partial sequence | sequence record 280385 | Insert
ACCGCCACCATGTTTCCAGTATTGGAACCCCACCAAGTAGGACTGATCAGGTCTTACAATTCTAAAACCA
TGACCTGTTTTCAGGAATTAGTGACATTCAGGGATGTGGCCATAGACTTCTCTCGGCAGGAGTGGGAATA
CCTGGACCCTAATCAGAGGGACTTATACAGGGATGTGATGTTGGAGAACTATAGAAACCTGGTATCACTG
GGAGGACATTCCATTTCTAAACCAGTTGTGGTTGATTTACTGGAGCGAGGAAAAGAGCCCTGGATGATTT
TGAGGGAAGAAACACAGTTCACAGATTTGGATTTACAGTGTGAGATAATCAGCTACATAGAAGTACCCAC
TTATGAAACAGATATATCCTCTACACAACTTCAGAGCATATATAAGAGAGAGAAACTCTATGAATGTAAG
AAATGTCAGAAGAAATTTAGTAGTGGTTATCAACTTATTCTACATCACAGGTTTCATGTCATTGAGAGAC
CCTATGAATGCAAAGAGTGTGGGAAGAACTTTCGTAGTGGCTATCAACTTACTCTACATCAAAGATTTCA
TACTGGTGAGAAACCCTATGAATGTACAGAATGTGGGAAGAACTTTAGAAGTGGTTATCAGCTGACTGTG
CATCAGAGATTTCATACTGGTGAGAAAACCTATGAATGTAGGCAGTGTGGGAAGGCCTTTATATATGCCT
CACACATTGTTCAACATGAGAGAATTCACACTGGTGGGAAGCCGTATGAATGTCAGGAGTGTGGGAGGGC
CTTTAGTCAAGGTGGACATCTTAGAATTCATCAGAGAGTTCATACTGGCGAAAAACCATATAAATGTAAG
GAATGTGGGAAGACTTTTAGTAGGCGCTCAAATCTTGTTGAACATGGGCAGTTTCATACTGATGAGAAGC
CATACATATGTGAGAAATGTGGAAAGGCCTTTAGAAGAGGTCACCAGCTTACTGTACATCAGAGAGTTCA
CACTGGTAAAAAGCCATATGAGTGTAAAGAATGTGGGAAGGGCTATACCACTGCCTCATACTTTCTTCTA
CATCAGAGAATTCATAAAGGTGGAAAACCCTATGAATGTAAGGAGTGTAAGAAAACCTTTACTTTGTATA
GAAATCTTACTCGGCATCAGAATATTCATACTGGTGAGAAACTTTTTGAATGCAAGCAATGTGGGAAGAC
CTATACTACTGGTTCAAAACTCTTTCAACATCAGAAAACTCATACTGGCGAGAAACCCTATGAATGCAAG
GAATGCGGAAAGGCCTTTAGCTTGTATGGCTACCTTAAACAACATCAGAAAATTCATACTGGCATGAAAC
ACTTTGAATGTAAGGAGTGTAAAAAAACCTTTACTTTGTATAGAAATCTTACTCGACATCAGAATATTCA
CACTGGTAAGAAACTTTTTGAATGTCAGGAATGTGGGAAGGCCTATAGTACTGGCTCAAACCTTATTCAA
CATCGGAAAACTCATACTGGTGAGAAACCCTATAAATGTAAGGAATGTGGCAAGACCTTTAGCTTGCATG
GATATCTTAATCAACATCAGAAAATTCATACTGGTATGAAACCCTATGAATGTAAGGTATGTAGAAAAAC
CTTTACTTTCTATAGAAATCTTACTCTACATCAAAGTATTCATACTGATGAGAAACCTTTTGAATGTAAG
GAATGTGGGAAGACCTTTAGACGTAGTTCACACCTTACTGCACATCAGAGCATTCATGCTGATAAAAAAC
CCTATGAATGTAAAGAATGTGGAAAGGCCTTTAAAATGTATGGCTACCTTACCCAACATCAGAAAATTCA
TACTGGTGGAAAACCTTATGAATGTAAAGAATGTGGGAAGGCCTTCAGTCGTGCTTCAAACCTTGTTCAA
CATGAGAGAATTCATACTGGTGAGAAACCCTATGTGTGTAAGCAGTGTGGGAAAACCTTCAGATATGGTT
CAGCCCTTAAAGCCCATCAGAGAATTCATAGGAGCATAAAAGTGTAGTAATGAACTAGTCCGTAACTTGA
AAGTATTTCGATTTCTTGGCTTTATATATCTTGTGGAAAGGACGAAGGTAGTATGTCTTGGCGCGACGC
