>Addgene plasmid #142749 | TFORF1190 | depositor partial sequence | sequence record 280386 | Barcode
AGGTAGTATGTCTTGGCGCGACGC
